>Addgene plasmid #207032 | P1K-3HA-Atg8-MET15 | addgene full sequence | sequence record 498333 | Addgene NGS Result
GAACGCGGCCGCCAGCTGAAGCTTCGTACGCTGCAGGTCGTGGGATTCCTGGGTTAATTAACATCGCTAG
CCCTTAAAAACTCCATTGAAGACTTTGGTCATCCTTCACAGTGATGAATCATACTTGAAGGATGTAGAAG
CCTTGAAAAACTACATTATCGAGGAATTAAATGTTCGTGATGTTGTTATCACCTCCGATGAGGCAAAATA
TGGTGTTGAGTATAAAGCAGTTGCTGATTGGCCTGTATTGGGTAAGAAGTTGAAAAAAGACGCAAAGAAG
GTTAAAGATGCCCTACCATCAGTCACTTCTGAGCAAGTACGGGAATATTTGGAAAGCGGAAAGTTGGAGG
TTGCCGGTATTGAACTGGTTAAAGGAGATTTGAATGCTATTAGAGGCTTGCCAGAATCTGCTGTCCAAGC
TGGACAAGAAACCAGAACCGACCAAGACGTGTTAATCATCATGGATACAAATATTTACTCTGAACTAAAG
AGTGAAGGTCTCGCAAGAGAGCTGGTCAACAGAATCCAAAAATTGAGAAAGAAGTGTGGTTTGGAAGCCA
CCGACGATGTTTTAGTGGAGTACGAATTAGTTAAAGATACTATCGACTTTGAAGCCATTGTCAAAGAACA
TTTTGATATGTTAAGCAAGACCTGTAGATCCGACATTGCCAAATATGACGGCTCAAAGACAGACCCAATT
GGTGATGAAGAACAATCTATTAATGACACCATTTTCAAATTAAAAGTGTTCAAATTATGAAAACAACTCA
TATAAATACGTACAAATTTTTCTCTACTCGAAGTGATATAGATGTATATGTGTAAGTTTACGTTTAAGTT
AGAGTCATGTAATGCTAACTGTCTCCACCGATAATGTTGTATAATACCCGTGAAATCATAGCACATGATA
TATCATCACCCGGAGGCCGGTTATTTTCGGCGGCGGCAAAAATATTTGGTATAATTATGGAAATACAAAA
AGGGGAACCATTAAAGGTTGAGGAGGGGATTGATAAGAGAATCTAATAATTGTAAAGTTGAGAAAATCAT
AATAAAATAATTACTAGAGACATGAGATCTATCTTTTACCCATACGATGTTCCTGACTATGCGGGCTATC
CCTATGACGTCCCGGACTATGCAGGATCCTATCCATATGACGTTCCAGATTACGCTGCTCAGTGCAGATC
TAAGATGAAGTCTACATTTAAGTCTGAATATCCATTTGAAAAAAGGAAGGCGGAGTCGGAGAGGATTGCT
GACAGGTTCAAGAATAGGATACCTGTGATTTGCGAAAAAGCTGAAAAGTCAGATATTCCAGAGATTGATA
AGCGTAAATATCTAGTTCCTGCTGACCTTACCGTAGGGCAATTTGTTTATGTTATAAGAAAGAGAATTAT
GCTACCCCCTGAGAAGGCCATCTTCATTTTTGTCAATGATACTTTGCCACCTACTGCGGCGTTGATGTCT
GCCATATATCAAGAACACAAGGATAAGGACGGGTTTTTGTATGTCACTTACTCAGGAGAAAATACATTTG
GCAGGTAGGGCGCGCCACTTCTAAATAAGCGAATTTCTTATGATTTATGATTTTTATTATTAAATAAGTT
ATAAAAAAAATAAGTGTATACAAATTTTAAAGTGACTCTTAGGTTTTAAAACGAAAATTCTTATTCTTGA
GTAACTCTTTCCTGTAGGTCAGGTTGCTTTCTCAGGTATAGTATGAGGTCGCTCTTATTGACCACACCTC
TACCGGCAGATCCGCTAGGGATAACAGGGTAATATCTGCAGGTCGACAACCCTTAATATAACTTCGTATA
ATGTATGCTATACGAAGTTATTAGGTCTAGATGCGAATTAACACTGTTCTTTGATGTTAGAACAATTTAG
GTTCAAAGTACGAGTCACGACATGTAACAAGGGAAAAAAAGGATATTCATTTCAATAAAGTTCGTTTTAT
AAAAGTATAGTACTTGTGAGAGAAAGTAGGTTTATACATAATTTTACAACTCATTACGCACACTCATGGT
TTTTGGCCAGCGAAAACAGTTTCAAAAGATTGCTGGAAGTCTGCAATAATGTCATCAATAAATTCGATAC
CAACAGAGACACGAATTAAGTCCTTGGTAACACCAGATGCCAACTTTTCTTTGTCATTTAATTGTTTGTG
GGTAGTGAAGTATGGAGCAATGACTAAGGTCTTGGCATCACCAACATTGGCCAAGTTAGAGGCAAGCTTT
AAATTGTCAACAACTTGAGCACCAGAAAGTTTGAATGGGTCAGTTTCCTTGTCGGCATTTGGTAAGTCTT
TTACACCGAAAGATAAGACACCACCGAAACCGTTAGATAGATACTTCTTAGCATTTTCATGATGAGAATG
AGATGCTAAACCAGGGTATGAAACCCAAGATACGTATGGGGATTGTTCTAACCATTTGGCTAACTTCAAT
GCATTTTCACCGTGTCTTTCAGCTCTCAAAGATAATGTTTCAACACCTTGTAGTAGCAAGAAAGAGGCAA
ATGGGTTCATCAATGGACCCAAATCTCTTAATAGTTCAGTTCTAACATGAACGATGTATGCCAAGTTACC
GTAGGCTTCATTGTAGATAGTACCGTGATATCCTTCGGCAGGTTGAGAGAATTGAGGGAACTTTTCTGGG
TAGTCCTTCCATGGGAACTTACCAGAGTCAACAATAATACCACCGATAGTAGTACCATGACCACCAATCC
ATTTGGTAGCAGAATGTGTTACAATATCAGCACCGTATTTAATTGGCTGACAGAAGTAACCACCGGCACC
AAATGTGTTGTCAACGACAACTGGAATACCGTGTTTGTGAGCAATTGCAACAATTTTTTCAAAATCCGGA
ACATTGTACTTTGGATTACCAATGGTTTCCAAATAAACAGCCTTGGTTCTTTCATCAAAGACCTTTTCGA
ATTCTTCTGGATTGTCACCTTCAACAAATCTAGCCTCGATACCAAATCTTTTGAACGAGATTTTGAACTG
GTTATAAGTACCACCGTATAAGTAAGAAGTGGAAACGATGTTGTCACCAGTGTGTGCCAAACCTTGGATG
GCAAGGGTTTGAGCGGCTTGACCGGAGGAAACAGCCAAAGCAGCAGCACCACCTTCTAAAGCAGCAATTC
TTTCTTCCAAAACATTACTGGTTGGGTTTTGGAAACGGGAATAGACGTAACCTGGAACTTCTAGACCAAA
CAATTGCGAACCATGCTTAGAGTTTTCGAAAACATAAGAAGTGGTGGCGTAAATTGGTACAGCTCTGGAT
CTGTGAGCATTGTCACCAGGGTTCTCTTGGCCGGCGTGTAGTTGAACAGTATCGAAATGAGATGGCATTG
TATGGATGGGGGTAATAGAATTGTATCTATGTATCTGACGACCCTGTATTACACGAAGGAAATAGTAGAT
GAAAAGACAAGAGAGCAAGAAAAAGGAAAAACTTCCTTTCTAACAGACGCTTTACTTAACCTTATATATA
TCTTATTTTTTTCATCGAGCGTGTTCAATTGGACAAGGTGCCACCTTTTCGACACTTCGGTTATTATGTT
ACACAGTTTTCATGAGGATGGCGCCTTGACTAACTTAATTAGTCATTTGCCAACCACCACAGTTCCCCAA
TATCGACAGCTTCACGTGCCATTTGCCATTTTGCGATCATGTGACCTCAAGAGAAAAAGCAAAAAATAAT
GAGAGCTAAGGGATTCGAACCCTTGCATCCGAAGATATCAGAGATTTTAGAGGTTAAATCCACCTAAATC
TGACGCCTTAAACCACTCGGCCAAACTCCCATTGTATGTTGGAAGAATTGGATTTAAATGGAGCTCTCGA
GAACCCTTAATATAACTTCGTATAATGTATGCTATACGAAGTTATTAGGTGATATCAGATCCACTAGTGG
CCTATGCGGCCGCGGATCTGCCGGTCTCCCTATAGTGAGTCGTATTAATTTCGATAAGCCAGGTTAACCT
GCATTAATGAATCGGCCAACGCGCGGGGAGAGGCGGTTTGCGTATTGGGCGCTCTTCCGCTTCCTCGCTC
ACTGACTCGCTGCGCTCGGTCGTTCGGCTGCGGCGAGCGGTATCAGCTCACTCAAAGGCGGTAATACGGT
TATCCACAGAATCAGGGGATAACGCAGGAAAGAACATGTGAGCAAAAGGCCAGCAAAAGGCCAGGAACCG
TAAAAAGGCCGCGTTGCTGGCGTTTTTCCATAGGCTCCGCCCCCCTGACGAGCATCACAAAAATCGACGC
TCAAGTCAGAGGTGGCGAAACCCGACAGGACTATAAAGATACCAGGCGTTTCCCCCTGGAAGCTCCCTCG
TGCGCTCTCCTGTTCCGACCCTGCCGCTTACCGGATACCTGTCCGCCTTTCTCCCTTCGGGAAGCGTGGC
GCTTTCTCATAGCTCACGCTGTAGGTATCTCAGTTCGGTGTAGGTCGTTCGCTCCAAGCTGGGCTGTGTG
CACGAACCCCCCGTTCAGCCCGACCGCTGCGCCTTATCCGGTAACTATCGTCTTGAGTCCAACCCGGTAA
GACACGACTTATCGCCACTGGCAGCAGCCACTGGTAACAGGATTAGCAGAGCGAGGTATGTAGGCGGTGC
TACAGAGTTCTTGAAGTGGTGGCCTAACTACGGCTACACTAGAAGAACAGTATTTGGTATCTGCGCTCTG
CTGAAGCCAGTTACCTTCGGAAAAAGAGTTGGTAGCTCTTGATCCGGCAAACAAACCACCGCTGGTAGCG
GTGGTTTTTTTGTTTGCAAGCAGCAGATTACGCGCAGAAAAAAAGGATCTCAAGAAGATCCTTTGATCTT
TTCTACGGGGTCTGACGCTCAGTGGAACGAAAACTCACGTTAAGGGATTTTGGTCATGAGATTATCAAAA
AGGATCTTCACCTAGATCCTTTTAAATTAAAAATGAAGTTTTAAATCAATCTAAAGTATATATGAGTAAA
CTTGGTCTGACAGTTACCAATGCTTAATCAGTGAGGCACCTATCTCAGCGATCTGTCTATTTCGTTCATC
CATAGTTGCCTGACTCCCCGTCGTGTAGATAACTACGATACGGGAGGGCTTACCATCTGGCCCCAGTGCT
GCAATGATACCGCGAGACCCACGCTCACCGGCTCCAGATTTATCAGCAATAAACCAGCCAGCCGGAAGGG
CCGAGCGCAGAAGTGGTCCTGCAACTTTATCCGCCTCCATCCAGTCTATTAATTGTTGCCGGGAAGCTAG
AGTAAGTAGTTCGCCAGTTAATAGTTTGCGCAACGTTGTTGCCATTGCTACAGGCATCGTGGTGTCACGC
TCGTCGTTTGGTATGGCTTCATTCAGCTCCGGTTCCCAACGATCAAGGCGAGTTACATGGTCCCCCATGT
TGTGCAAAAAAGCGGTTAGCTCCTTCGGTCCTCCGATCGTTGTCAGAAGTAAGTTGGCCGCAGTGTTATC
ACTCATGGTTATGGCAGCACTGCATAATTCTCTTACTGTCATGCCATCCGTAAGATGCTTTTCTGTGACT
GGTGAGTACTCAACCAAGTCATTCTGAGAATAGTGTATGCGGCGACCGAGTTGCTCTTGCCCGGCGTCAA
TACGGGATAATACCGCGCCACATAGCAGAACTTTAAAAGTGCTCATCATTGGAAAACGTTCTTCGGGGCG
AAAACTCTCAAGGATCTTACCGCTGTTGAGATCCAGTTCGATGTAACCCACTCGTGCACCCAACTGATCT
TCAGCATCTTTTACTTTCACCAGCGTTTCTGGGTGAGCAAAAACAGGAAGGCAAAATGCCGCAAAAAAGG
GAATAAGGGCGACACGGAAATGTTGAATACTCATACTCTTCCTTTTTCAATATTATTGAAGCATTTATCA
GGGTTATTGTCTCATGAGCGGATACATATTTGAATGTATTTAGAAAAATAAACAAATAGGGGTTCCGCGC
ACATTTCCCCGAAAAGTGCCACCTGACGTCTAAGAAACCATTATTATCATGACATTAACCTATAAAAATA
GGCGTATCACGAGGCCCTTTCGTCTCGCGCGTTTCGGTGATGACGGTGAAAACCTCTGACACATGCAGCT
CCCGGAGACGGTCACAGCTTGTCTGTAAGCGGATGCCGGGAGCAGACAAGCCCGTCAGGGCGCGTCAGCG
GGTGTTGGCGGGTGTCGGGGCTGGCTTAACTATGCGGCATCAGAGCAGATTGTACTGAGAGTGCACCATA
TGGACATATTGTCGTTAGAACGCGGCTACAATTAATACATAACCTTATGTATCATACACATACGATTTAG
GTGACACTATA
Features (pLannotate 1.2.2; 17 found; start..end, strand, type, name):
     74..757     +  CDS            ILS1 (fragment): SYIC_YEAST - Experimental evidence at protein level: Swiss-Prot protein existence level 1. From Saccharomyces cerevisiae (strain ATCC 204508 / S288c) (Baker's yeast).
   1087..1176    +  CDS            3xHA: three tandem HA epitope tags
   1195..1545    +  CDS            ATG8: ATG8_YEAST - Also known as APG8, AUT7, CVT5. Experimental evidence at protein level: Swiss-Prot protein existence level 1. Ubiquitin-like modifier involved in cytoplasm to vacuole transport (Cvt) vesicles and autophagosomes formation. With ATG4, mediates the delivery of the vesicles and autophagosomes to the vacuole via the microtubule cytoskeleton. Required for selective autophagic degradation of the nucleus (nucleophagy) as well as for mitophagy which contributes to regulate mitochondrial quantity and quality by eliminating the mitochondria to a basal level to fulfill cellular energy require
   1569..1756    +  terminator     ADH1 terminator: S. cerevisiae ADH1; transcription terminator for the S. cerevisiae alcohol dehydrogenase 1 (ADH1) gene
   1808..1841    -  protein_bind   loxP: Cre-mediated recombination occurs in the 8-bp core sequence (GCATACAT). Cre recombinase
   2024..3358    -  CDS            MET17: O-acetylserine and O-acetylhomoserine sulfhydrylase, required for sulfur amino acid synthesis; S. cerevisiae MET17 MET15; MET25
   3359..3709    -  promoter       MET17 promoter: S. cerevisiae MET17; expression is repressed by methionine; MET15; MET25
   3709..3809    -  ncRNA          tRNA: Accession: RF00005 - tRNA
   3862..3895    -  protein_bind   loxP: Cre-mediated recombination occurs in the 8-bp core sequence (GCATACAT). Cre recombinase
   3949..3967    -  promoter       T7 promoter: promoter for bacteriophage T7 RNA polymerase
   3989..4042    -  CDS            lacI (fragment): lac repressor; lacI; The lac repressor binds to the lac operator to inhibit transcription in E. coli. This inhibition can be relieved by adding lactose or isopropyl-β-D-thiogalactopyranoside (IPTG).
   4225..4813    -  rep_origin     ori: high-copy-number ColE1/pMB1/pBR322/pUC origin of replication
   4984..5844    -  CDS            AmpR: β-lactamase; bla; confers resistance to ampicillin, carbenicillin, and related antibiotics
   5845..5949    -  promoter       AmpR promoter: bla
   6044..6079    +  CDS            rop (fragment): Rop protein, which maintains plasmids at low copy number; rop
   6181..6232    +  misc_feature   bom (fragment): basis of mobility region from pBR322
   6295..2       +  promoter       SP6 promoter (across the origin): promoter for bacteriophage SP6 RNA polymerase
