[The description below was written by a language model from this plasmid's Addgene catalogue record and pLannotate feature annotations shown in this document.]
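Description:
P1K-3HA-Atg8-MET15 is a yeast expression plasmid built on the ClhN-MET15 backbone for producing N-terminally 3xHA-tagged Atg8 in Saccharomyces cerevisiae. In E. coli it is maintained as a high-copy plasmid through a ColE1/pUC-type origin and selected with ampicillin via the β-lactamase gene. The feature table shows no yeast replication origin or centromere (no 2μ or CEN/ARS element), which suggests the plasmid is meant to be integrated into the genome rather than kept as an episome, although the record does not state this or name a target locus.

The expression cassette consists of the native ATG8 promoter (as catalogued), three tandem HA epitopes, the ATG8 coding sequence and the ADH1 terminator. The annotated fragment of ILS1 upstream of the tag most likely reflects genomic sequence carried along with the roughly 1 kb ATG8 upstream region, which may be what "P1K" in the name refers to. Use of the native promoter should keep the tagged protein under ATG8's own transcriptional regulation. Atg8 is the ubiquitin-like modifier involved in Cvt vesicle and autophagosome formation, and placing the tag at the N terminus leaves the C-terminal end of the protein unmodified.

Yeast selection relies on MET15 (MET17) expressed from its own methionine-repressible promoter, which complements met15 auxotrophy. This marker is flanked by two loxP sites, so Cre recombinase can act on it, for example to remove the marker for reuse. T7 and SP6 promoters and small lacI, rop and bom fragments are backbone remnants. The plasmid is suited to detecting Atg8 by anti-HA immunoblotting or immunoprecipitation in studies of autophagy and vacuolar membrane protein turnover.
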