Addgene plasmid #207032: P1K-3HA-Atg8-MET15
Purpose: Expression of 3HA-Atg8.
Depositing lab: Zhiping Xie. Depositing organization: Shanghai Jiao Tong University. Publication: Membrane recruitment of Atg8 by Hfl1 facilitates turnover of vacuolar membrane proteins in yeast cells approaching stationary phase. He CW, Cui XF, Ma SJ, Xu Q, Ran YP, Chen WZ, Mu JX, Li H, Zhu J, Gong Q, Xie Z. BMC Biol. 2021 Jun 4;19(1):117. doi: 10.1186/s12915-021-01048-7. PubMed 34088313.
Backbone
  Vector backbone: ClhN-MET15
  Vector type: Yeast Expression
Growth in bacteria
  Bacterial resistance: Ampicillin, 100 μg/mL
  Growth temperature: 37°C
  Growth strain: DH5alpha
  Copy number: High Copy
Gene/Insert
  Gene/Insert name: ATG8
  Species: S. cerevisiae (budding yeast)
  Promoter: pATG8
  Tag / fusion protein: 3xHA (N terminal on insert)
  Cloning method: Gibson Cloning
Terms and licenses: Academic/Nonprofit Terms; Industry Terms: Not Available to Industry
How to cite: P1K-3HA-Atg8-MET15 was a gift from Zhiping Xie (Addgene plasmid # 207032 ; http://n2t.net/addgene:207032 ; RRID:Addgene_207032)
